Addgene plasmid #22621: pJB034
Depositing lab: Lynn Hudson. Depositing organization: National Institute of Neurological Disorders and Strokes (NINDS). Publication: Identification of cis-regulatory elements in the myelin proteolipid protein (PLP) gene. Berndt JA, Kim JG, Hudson LD. J Biol Chem. 1992 Jul 25. 267(21):14730-7. PubMed 1378839.
Backbone
  Vector backbone: p18CAT
  Backbone manufacturer: R. McKinnon
  Backbone size w/o insert (bp): 4728
  Vector type: CAT reporter plasmid
Growth in bacteria
  Bacterial resistance: Ampicillin, 100 μg/mL
  Growth temperature: 37°C
  Growth strain: DH5alpha
  Growth instructions: DH5 alpha
  Copy number: Unknown
Gene/Insert
  Gene/Insert name: human genomic PLP promoter region
  Species: H. sapiens (human)
  Insert size (bp): 2000
  GenBank ID: NG_008863
  Entrez Gene: PLP1 (a.k.a. GPM6C, HLD1, MMPL, PLP, PLP/DM20, PMD, SPG2)
  Cloning method: Restriction Enzyme; 5′ cloning site HindIII (not destroyed); 3′ cloning site HindIII (not destroyed)
  Sequencing primers: 5′ n/a; 3′ n/a
Terms and licenses: Academic/Nonprofit Terms; Industry Terms: Not Available to Industry
Depositor comments: Insert is 2000bp of the Human PLP 5' upstream, promoter region and Exon1 (-1950 to +85) in the correct orientation This PLP DNA cloned by Hudson lab.
How to cite: pJB034 was a gift from Lynn Hudson (Addgene plasmid # 22621 ; http://n2t.net/addgene:22621 ; RRID:Addgene_22621)
