[The description below was written by a language model from this plasmid's Addgene catalogue record.]
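Description:
pJB034 is a chloramphenicol acetyltransferase (CAT) reporter plasmid built on the p18CAT backbone (about 4.7 kb without insert) and designed to measure the transcriptional activity of the human myelin proteolipid protein gene (PLP1) promoter. It is propagated in E. coli under ampicillin selection. The record lists the copy number as unknown and does not name the origin of replication. No feature table accompanies the entry, so the layout of backbone elements cannot be described beyond these catalogue fields.

The insert is roughly 2 kb of human genomic DNA from the PLP1 locus, covering the 5′ upstream region, the promoter and part of exon 1 (positions −1950 to +85 relative to the transcription start). It was cloned as a HindIII fragment, with both sites retained. Because the same enzyme was used at both ends, the fragment could have inserted in either direction, and the depositor specifies that this clone carries it in the correct orientation. In a promoter-reporter plasmid of this type, that means the PLP1 sequences are positioned to drive CAT expression, so enzyme activity in transfected cells serves as a readout of promoter strength.

The associated study concerned the identification of cis-regulatory elements in the PLP gene. This fits use of the construct in transient transfection assays, likely as a reference point for comparison with deletion or reverse-orientation variants. Such comparisons help map the sequences that control expression of PLP1, which encodes a major myelin protein and is linked to Pelizaeus-Merzbacher disease and spastic paraplegia type 2. The record does not state which cell types were used.
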