>Addgene plasmid #22621 | pJB034 | addgene partial sequence | sequence record 28487 | 22621 with CAT-R
ACGGTGGTNTATCCAGTGATTTTTTTCTCCATTTTAGCTTCCTTAGCTCCTGAAAATCTCGCCAAGCTTG
GGGATCCTGGTCTCTCCAGCCTCCTTCTTCGGTCTTTTACTTTTTCTCTCTGAGTATCTTTGTCCTCTTC
TCCTGCAATGAAAAGGGCTTTCTGATTGACAGCCAACCCCCTTAAAGGGACAGGCCTGCTTTCCTCCTCC
TCTCCTCCTCCCCTTCTCCTCCCCTTTTCCCCACCTACTCAGGGATACTCCCTTCTCTAAGGGCTCCATC
TTCTCTTTCTGCCTTTCACTGCCAATTGTTTCATTTTCTTTGTTTTTCCTTTTTTCCCTAAGGCTTGCCT
GGAATTTCGCTTTGCTGCAGAGACATCTGGAAATGTGGATTGAGGGTGGAAATAAAATGAAGATGTCCTG
GAAACTTCCAACTGATCCTTGGGTCTAATTGGTGTGGGATATGCAGCACAAGCGTGAGAAGCCATGAAGT
GAGAGCCCCAACAGGGGCTCAGAGTCAAAAACCTAGATATTAGCTCCCAAAGTCCTTCCGAATCTGCTCC
AGCTCCCCACATCACTCCTAGCTGCCCTTGGCCCTCTCCACCTTTCCCCTCCCGATTCCTTGGAAAATAA
GCGTTCCTCCCCCACCCCCACCCCCAGCTCTACGAACACAATAGAGAAGAAAAAATTGTCTTTTAAGATA
ATTTCCTCCAAATCCTTCTCAGTTTCAACTGCATGAAGACAAAATGCANGCTGTCAATTCGATGAACAGA
TTGTGATTAGGCTGGGGGANGCTAGAATTGTAATAATTTTATAGCTACAATAATAAAGACCCAGAAGTGG
GCAAGANCTATGCAAGTTCACAGACTAGNNTAAAGAAAAGGCCAGC
